Addgene plasmid #206465: pAc5.1-PH-mCherry-Tudor isoform A (HK130)
Purpose: Tudor expression in Schneider cells for imaging
Depositing lab: Mandy Jeske. Depositing organization: Universitaet Heidelberg. Publication: ReLo is a simple and rapid colocalization assay to identify and characterize direct protein-protein interactions. Salgania HK, Metz J, Jeske M. Nat Commun. 2024 Apr 3;15(1):2875. doi: 10.1038/s41467-024-47233-4. PubMed 38570497.
Backbone
  Vector backbone: HK049-pAc5.1 PH mcherry FspAI
  Vector type: Insect Expression
Growth in bacteria
  Bacterial resistance: Ampicillin, 100 μg/mL
  Growth temperature: 37°C
  Growth strain: DH5alpha
  Copy number: High Copy
Gene/Insert
  Gene/Insert name: Tudor
  Species: D. melanogaster (fly)
  Entrez Gene: tud (a.k.a. Dmel_CG9450, CG9450, Dmel\CG9450, R5_2R:17070527..17070890, TUD, Tud, Tudor, tu)
  Tag / fusion protein: PH mcherry (N terminal on insert)
  Cloning method: Restriction Enzyme; 5′ cloning site Unknown (unknown if destroyed)
Terms and licenses: Academic/Nonprofit Terms; Industry Terms: Not Available to Industry
Depositor comments: Please visit https://www.biorxiv.org/content/10.1101/2022.03.04.482790v2 for bioRxiv preprint.
How to cite: pAc5.1-PH-mCherry-Tudor isoform A (HK130) was a gift from Mandy Jeske (Addgene plasmid # 206465 ; http://n2t.net/addgene:206465 ; RRID:Addgene_206465)
