[The description below was written by a language model from this plasmid's Addgene catalogue record and pLannotate feature annotations shown in this document.]
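Description:
pAc5.1-PH-mCherry-Tudor isoform A (HK130) is an insect-cell expression plasmid of about 14 kb, built on a pAc5.1-derived backbone that already carries a PH-mCherry fusion module. It is propagated in E. coli as a high-copy plasmid through a ColE1/pUC-type origin and selected with ampicillin via the β-lactamase gene and its native promoter. No selectable marker for insect cells is annotated, which suggests transient transfection. Short fragments annotated as a tetracycline resistance gene and SV40 large T antigen appear to be non-functional backbone remnants.

The expression cassette is driven by the strong, constitutive Drosophila actin 5C promoter. It encodes a three-part fusion: a fragment of rat phospholipase C delta 1 corresponding to its pleckstrin homology (PH) domain, which binds phosphatidylinositol 4,5-bisphosphate and so directs the protein to the plasma membrane; the monomeric red fluorescent protein mCherry; and the long coding sequence of Drosophila melanogaster Tudor (isoform A), a germline protein required for primordial germ cell formation. A V5 epitope tag from the backbone lies downstream of the tud coding region, but the record does not say whether it is translated in frame with the fusion. An SV40 polyadenylation signal follows.

The stated purpose is Tudor expression in Schneider cells for imaging, and the associated publication describes a colocalization assay for detecting direct protein-protein interactions. In that setting, a membrane-anchored red Tudor fusion would presumably serve as bait whose partners relocalize to the membrane. The depositor and sequencing-derived records differ by only a few dozen nucleotides and show the same feature layout.
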