Features (pLannotate 1.2.2; 11 found; start..end, strand, type, name):
     56..2568    +  promoter       Ac5 promoter: Drosophila melanogaster actin 5C promoter
   2588..2980    +  CDS            Plcd1 (fragment): PLCD1_RAT - Experimental evidence at protein level: Swiss-Prot protein existence level 1. The production of the second messenger molecules diacylglycerol (DAG) and inositol 1,4,5-trisphosphate (IP3) is mediated by activated phosphatidylinositol-specific phospholipase C enzymes (PubMed:16000311). Essential for trophoblast and placental development (By similarity). Binds phosphatidylinositol 4,5-bisphosphate (By similarity). From Rattus norvegicus (Rat).
   2987..3694    +  CDS            mCherry: mCherry is a basic (constitutively fluorescent) red fluorescent protein published in 2004, derived from Discosoma sp.. It is reported to be a very rapidly-maturing monomer with low acid sensitivity.
   3719..11263   +  CDS            tud: TUD_DROME - Experimental evidence at protein level: Swiss-Prot protein existence level 1. Required during oogenesis for the formation of primordial germ cells and for normal abdominal segmentation. From Drosophila melanogaster (Fruit fly).
  11324..11365   +  CDS            V5 tag: epitope tag from simian virus 5
  11465..11599   -  polyA_signal   SV40 poly(A) signal: SV40 polyadenylation signal
  11622..11706   -  CDS            large T antigen (fragment): large T antigen from SV40 (simian virus 40)
  11707..12177   +  CDS            TcR (fragment): tetracycline efflux protein; tet; confers resistance to tetracycline
  12221..12809   -  rep_origin     ori: high-copy-number ColE1/pMB1/pBR322/pUC origin of replication
  12980..13840   -  CDS            AmpR: β-lactamase; bla; confers resistance to ampicillin, carbenicillin, and related antibiotics
  13841..13945   -  promoter       AmpR promoter: bla
>Addgene plasmid #206465 | pAc5.1-PH-mCherry-Tudor isoform A (HK130) | depositor full sequence | sequence record 401747 | Full Sequence
CTTCAAGGAATTAATTCTATATTCTAAAAACACAAATGATACTTCTAAAAAAAATCATGAATGGCATCAA
CTCTGAATCAAATCTTTGCAGATGCACCTACTTCTCATTTCCACTGTCACATCATTTTTCCAGATCTCGC
TGCCTGTTATGTGGCCCACAAACCAAGACACGTTTTATGGCCATTAAAGCTGGCTGATCGTCGCCAAACA
CCAAATACATATCAATATGTACATTCGAGAAAGAAGCGATCAAAGAAGCGTCTTCGGGCGAGTAGGAGAA
TGCGGAGGAGAAGGAGAACGAGCTGATCTAGTATCTCTCCACAATCCAATGCCAACTGACCAACTGGCCA
TATTCGGAGCAATTTGAAGCCAATTTCCATCGCCTGGCGATCGCTCCATTCTTGGCTATATGTTTTTCAC
CGTTCCCGGGGCCATTTTCAAAGACTCGTCGGTAAGATAAGATTGTGTCACTCGCTGTCTCTCTTCATTT
GTCGAAGAATGCTGAGGAATTTCGCGATGACGTCGGCGAGTATTTTGAAGAATGAGAATAATTTGTATTT
ATACGAAAATCAGTTAGTGGAATTTTCTACAAAAACATGTTATCTATAGATAATTTTGTTGCAAAATATG
TTGACTATGACAAAGATTGTATGTATATACCTTTAATGTATTCTCATTTTCTTATGTATTTATAATGGCA
ATGATGATACTGATGATATTTTAAGATGATGCCAGACCACAGGCTGATTTCTGCGTCTTTTGCCGAACGC
AGTGCATGTGCGGTTGTTGTTTTTTGGAATAGTTTCAATTTTCGGACTGTCCGCTTTGATTTCAGTTTCT
TGGCTTATTCAAAAAGCAAAGTAAAGCCAAAAAAGCGAGATGGCAATACCAAATGCGGCAAAACGGTAGT
GGAAGGAAAGGGGTGCGGGGCAGCGGAAGGAAGGGTGGGGCGGGGCGTGGCGGGGTCTGTGGCTGGGCGC
GACGTCACCGACGTTGGAGCCACTCCTTTGACCATGTGTGCGTGTGTGTATTATTCGTGTCTCGCCACTC
GCCGGTTGTTTTTTTCTTTTTATCTCGCTCTCTCTAGCGCCATCTCGTACGCATGCTCAACGCACCGCAT
GTTGCCGTGTCCTTTATGCGTCATTTTGGCTCGAAATAGGCAATTATTTAAACAAAGATTAGTCAACGAA
AACGCTAAAATAAATAAGTCTACAATATGGTTACTTATTGCCATGTGTGTGCAGCCAACGATAGCAACAA
AAGCAACAACACAGTGGCTTTCCCTCTTTCACTTTTTGTTTGCAAGCGCGTGCGAGCAAGACGGCACGAC
CGGCAAACGCAATTACGCTGACAAAGAGCAGACGAAGTTTTGGCCGAAAAACATCAAGGCGCCTGATACG
AATGCATTTGCAATAACAATTGCGATATTTAATATTGTTTATGAAGCTGTTTGACTTCAAAACACACAAA
AAAAAAAATAAAACAAATTATTTGAAAGAGAATTAGGAATCGGACAGCTTATCGTTACGGGCTAACAGCA
CACCGAGACGAAATAGCTTACCTGACGTCACAGCCTCTGGAAGAACTGCCGCCAAGCAGAGAGAGAGAGA
AAAAGAGGGAGAGCAGCTTAGACCGCATGTGCTTGTGTGTGAGGCGTCTCTCTCTTCGTCTCCTGTTTGC
GCAAACGCATAGACTGCACTGAGAAAATCGATTACCTATTTTTTATGAATGAATATTTGCACTATTACTA
TTCAAAACTATTAAGATAGCAATCACATTCAATAGCCAAATACTATACCACCTGAGCGATGCAACGAAAT
GATCAATTTGAGCAAAAATGCTGCATATTTAGGACGGCATCATTATAGAAATGCTTCTTGCTGTGTACTT
TTCTCTCGTCTGGCAGCTGTTTCGCCGTTATTGTTAAAACCGGCTTAAGTTAGGTGTGTTTTCTACGACT
AGTGATGCCCCTACTAGAAGATGTGTGTTGCACAAATGTCCCTGAATAACCAATTTGAAGTGCAGATAGC
AGTAAACGTAAGCTAATATGAATATTATTTAACTGTAATGTTTTAATATCGCTGGACATTACTAATAAAC
CCACTATAAACACATGTACATATGTATGTTTTGGCATACAATGAGTAGTTGGGGAAAAAATGTGTAAAAG
CACCGTGACCATCACAGCATAAAGATAACCAGCTGAAGTATCGAATATGAGTAACCCCCAAATTGAATCA
CATGCCGCAACTGATAGGACCCATGGAAGTACACTCTTCATGGCGATATACAAGACACACACAAGCACGA
ACACCCAGTTGCGGAGGAAATTCTCCGTAAATGAAAACCCAATCGGCGAACAATTCATACCCATATATGG
TAAAAGTTTTGAACGCGACTTGAGAGCGGAGAGCATTGCGGCTGATAAGGTTTTAGCGCTAAGCGGGCTT
TATAAAACGGGCTGCGGGACCAGTTTTCATATCACTACCGTTTGAGTTCTTGTGCTGTGTGGATACTCCT
CCCGACACAAAGCCGCTCCATCAGCCAGCAGTCGTCTAATCCAGAGACCCCGGATCGGGGTACCAACATG
CACGGTCTCCAGGATGATCCAGATCTGCAGGCTCTGCTGAAAGGTTCTCAGCTCCTCAAAGTCAAAAGCA
GCTCCTGGCGTCGTGAACGCTTCTACAAACTGCAGGAGGACTGCAAAACCATCTGGCAGGAATCCCGTAA
AGTAATGCGCTCCCCAGAGTCTCAGCTCTTCAGCATTGAGGACATTCAGGAGGTACGTATGGGTCACCGT
ACCGAAGGTCTGGAGAAATTCGCTCGCGATATCCCAGAAGATCGCTGCTTCTCTATCGTCTTCAAAGACC
AGCGCAACACCCTGGATCTGATTGCTCCATCTCCAGCAGATGCTCAGCACTGGGTTCAGGGTCTCCGCAA
AATCATTCACCACTCCGGTTCTATGGACCAGCGTCAGAAAGGTACCATGGTGAGCAAGGGCGAGGAGGAT
AACATGGCCATCATCAAGGAGTTCATGCGCTTCAAGGTGCACATGGAGGGCTCCGTGAACGGCCACGAGT
TCGAGATCGAGGGCGAGGGCGAGGGCCGCCCCTACGAGGGCACCCAGACCGCCAAGCTGAAGGTGACCAA
GGGTGGCCCCCTGCCCTTCGCCTGGGACATCCTGTCCCCTCAGTTCATGTACGGCTCCAAGGCCTACGTG
AAGCACCCCGCCGACATCCCCGACTACTTGAAGCTGTCCTTCCCCGAGGGCTTCAAGTGGGAGCGCGTGA
TGAACTTCGAGGACGGCGGCGTGGTGACCGTGACCCAGGACTCCTCCCTGCAGGACGGCGAGTTCATCTA
CAAGGTGAAGCTGCGCGGCACCAACTTCCCCTCCGACGGCCCCGTAATGCAGAAGAAGACCATGGGCTGG
GAGGCCTCCTCCGAGCGGATGTACCCCGAGGACGGCGCCCTGAAGGGCGAGATCAAGCAGAGGCTGAAGC
TGAAGGACGGCGGCCACTACGACGCTGAGGTCAAGACCACCTACAAGGCCAAGAAGCCCGTGCAGCTGCC
CGGCGCCTACAACGTCAACATCAAGTTGGACATCACCTCCCACAACGAGGACTACACCATCGTGGAACAG
TACGAACGCGCCGAGGGCCGCCACTCCACCGGCGGCATGGACGAGCTGTACAAGCCAAGCTTGAATTCTG
CAACGTGCATGAATGGACAGGCGCGCATTGCTCTTCCCTCCAAAGTGGACCTGTACATCACTCATGTGGA
TCACGTGGGTCCGTATCTGAAGGTCTACGGCCACGTTAACCGAGACGCCGCCTCCCTGATCAGCGAACGA
ATCAGGAATCTGTTGCCCACATGCTTTGCCATTGAGCCCAGTTGGTCCGTGGAGCGCCAACAGGCTCTCC
TCATACCCGGCACGTTTTGCATATTCAAGAATATCAATGGCCCGGCTCCTGGTGATGTGGAGTACAGGCG
GATACGTGTGGTCAGTGCAGACCTGGAGGGTCAGTCGATGCGGGCGGAGATCGATTTCGTGGACTTTGGC
TATAAGCGTACTGTAGATAGTCATGATTTAATGTTCCCCAAGCAGCCCAAGCTGCTTCAGAACATTCCCC
TGCACTGCTTCCAGTACATTGTGCTGGGAATCTGCTCCGAGTGGGATCAGACCGATCTGGCTGAGGTTCG
GCGGCTGGTTGTCAACCAGATCGTTAAAATCACTGTGGAACCTACACAAATCTGTGACCAAAAGTTTGCC
AGTCTGCGCTGGAAGGATTTTGAGCTCAACGAGTTCTTAGTGCAACAAAAACAAATCGGAGTTTCGGTCG
ACAAGCAACTCATGATGGACCACTGCAAGAAGCTGTGGAAGGATAATCCGCAGTCGCCGGTCACCGAATA
CAACAACAATAGTATACACAACTCAAAGACGCCCATGGAGATTGCCCGTGAGCAACTAGCGGTGCGACAA
TCCTTAGCTGCTCGCTTGGATGCACAGCGATCGGTCCAAGTGACACCGTCAAGGCCGCTAAACGCCGATG
CCCCTGACTATACGCCTAAACATCTGCCGCTGGTCAATGTGACAAATGTACAGGTACAAATGCCAGGCCT
AAACAATACTCAGAAACCGGTATTTGTATCGACAAATCCTTATAATCGTGCCAACTATCAGCCCGCTGTG
CCGGCTGCTCAACCATATGTGCCCAAGGCGAACCCCCGATCGCAATACACCTATTACAATGTTCGCATGA
ACAAACCGATTAACGCCATGCCGCCGCCGGCCGGTCCACATGTGCCCATTCAGCACTTTAATCAACAGGC
TAACAACGTGTCACTGAGCTATGTTCCTGCACGGTTCACTCCACCTCCAACGCCATCGATTGCGCAACAT
CAAATCCCCATTCCTGCCTTCAGAACCACCAGCTTAACGGTGGGCCTCACCTACGACGTGGTTATAAGCT
ATGTGGAGAACGGTCCGTACCTATTTTGGGTGCACCTGAAAAGCAGCGATCATGATCTGAGCACCATGAT
GGGTCAAATTGAACGGACGAAGCTCAAGGCACTCGCGCAGGCTCCTGAGCTTGGAACTGCCTGTGTGGCC
CGTTTCTCAGAAGATGGTCATCTGTATCGCGCTATGGTGTGCGCTGTTTACGCCCAACGTTACCGCGTTG
TTTACGTGGACTACGGAAACTCTGAGTTGTTGTCCGCAAGTGATCTGTTTCAAATACCCCCAGAACTGTT
GGAAATTAAACCGTTTGCTTTCCGATTTGCTTTGGCCGGAACCAAGGAAATTGAGCCCATTGACGACAGC
ATGAAGCGGATTTTCAAGAAATCAGCCATTTATCGTAACTTTGAACTGACTGTCCAGGCGCCAGAGAGTG
TGGGCTCCATGCAAACCTGCCATCTCAACCAGAATGGCACCAATATGCTGGAGCTTCTTAGGCAGCTAAA
GAACTCACGTCAGTCCTACAAAAAGGCGGAGCAACTTGAAAACGACGACGCCGTGGAGATTCGTTTTATT
GATTCGCCCAGCAACTTCTATGTGCAGAAAGTGGCCAACATAGGAAAGTTCGAGCAGCTCATGGACGAGA
TGTTCTCCTACTACAATGCAAACCAGAGAGTTCCCGATCAGTTGATCTTGGGCGCACCCTGCATTGTTAA
ATGCGATCAGGAATGGTACCGTGCAGAGATTCTGCGCGTTGATGACTCTGTGATTGTGCGGCATGTAGAT
TTTGGTTATGAACAGAATGTGAAGCGGCATTTGATTGGCCATATTGCTGAGAAGCATCTGGAAATGCCTC
GCCAGGCAATTAAGTGCTGCTTGAAAGGATTCGAGAACAGTGAACTTAGCGAGGACAAGATTACCGATCA
GTTTGAAATGTTAGCTGAGGAATCCAATATCCGAAGGCGCACATTTAGTGTGCGTATCTTTCGCATTGAA
CCCGATGGTCTGAACGTAGTAAACCTGCTGGCCAAGAACCTGAATGTGATGAAGAAGCTCTACAAGCTTT
CTATGCCTTTTGAACAATATCTGTCCCTGGAAAAGGGTCAGTTTAATGCAAACAACACCCGTGCCGAGTC
TGTGATCTCTTCTGAGTTGAATAAGAGCCATATTTTGAACTCTACAAGCATTGGCGAGACCGAAAATCGT
TTGCAAGAACAGGAAAAAGAGCAGCAACAGAAAAAGGTCGATGTTAGGCAGCAGCAACTAGCAGTTGAAA
TTCCGCAAGCAGTAAAGTCCGTTAGCGGAAGCAAAAACTCGACAGACTGGGACAAACGTAGCTCCACCTC
GGCAGGCTCAAAGGACAGTAAGCGTCAGCAGCAGCAACAAATACAGCGAATCGATCGCCATTTAGACTTC
AGCTGTGAGACACAGAGCACCGGTAGTTACAGCAGTGGCATGAGTTCGCCGCGCAAGGGTAACCGACAAC
AGAACGGTCGCACACCGATCCAATCACCACGCCATAATGAAAAGCAGGAAGCGAAAAAAAATGCGCGCTT
TAGCAACAGCGAGTCACCCCGCAGGAGTCGAGATGGCCAGCAGGGGAACCAACGCTCCCAAAATGCGCCA
CAGGGCTATGCTCAAAAGCCACAGCGTCAAAAATCCACGTTAGACGGAAATATCAGCTCAAAGCGTTCCA
GCGGAGTGGGGAGTGATATTGCCTCATCCAGCTCCGAATCGGTGGCTGCCGCCAAGCCGGAGAAATACGT
TTCCTTGGATAAACCGTATGCGCTGCAGGAGATGAAAACACCTAGCAAGGAGGCAGCTAGTTTGTCTTGG
TGGCTCTCGCCATTCCAGTTCTACATCGTGCCCAAGTCTGTCTCTGCAAAGTACGATAATATAATGCGTG
ATATGCGAGAGTTCTACCGCCAGAAGCAACACCAGCCACTTCAATTAAAGGTTGGATCCACCGTAGTTGT
GCGCCAGCGAAAGGACAATGCCATTCTGCGGGCTACTGTGACCGCATGCAATCACATGATGCGCAAGTAT
CGCGTTTTTTGCGTGGACACAGGCAGCTTAATAACGGTCACCTCGGAGGATATTTGGCAATTGGAGCAGC
GCTTTGCAGATCCGCCCTGTATGGCACATCGCTGCAGCTTTCACAGCGTCGTTACCAACTATGATCCATT
GTACATTGTGGATCGCATGGAAACATTCGTTCCAGTTAATGCCAAAGTCGATTGCGAGTTCGTGTCCAAA
GAGAAGAGCAACCAAGGCTCAAATACCAGCAGCACTTGCTCCTACACAGTTAATATTTTTGTAAACGGAG
CATCCCTACGAGATATGCTCGTCAAAGCGGAATTCCTTACCGAAGTGGCGCCTGAGATTCGCGTTAACCT
TTTAGCTGGTCAGCAGATTAGAGGAAAATTCACTTCTATTCGTGACATGACAAGCTTTAAGGTTCAGTTT
GATTATGGTAACAATGTGAACTTCCTTTGCACCTATGACGATGCTAAATTTGTTAAGTCCAATCCGAATT
TGGCCAGGCGATTTAAGGAGTTTTACGAGGGTAAATCGTTTGCCTTGAATGTCAAGAATGTCTGCGAAAA
CAATATCGTTCATCTGAGACCTGTAATGCCGTTGTTCATGGAGGATCGCAGGTCATTCATCTGCCCCTAT
CCCGTGGTGCTGAGCTCATTCCAAGCACTCGTTGTGTACACCGCTAAACCTTACCGCGTGTATGTTCAAC
CGCAGGCCATAGTACCATCTATGCAGACCCTATTGGATAATATGTATGAACACTACAAGGCCAAGGGCGA
CTCTTTGAAAAAATTTGATGTGGGACAGATCTGTGCTGTACGAAGCTCCGATGGCAATTGGTACAGAGCC
AGAATCTCAGGAAAGGATTCGAATGCAGCGTGCTTCGAGGTGTTTTACATCGATTACGGCAACACGGAGG
AAATAAAGCGTGACGATATCAAGGCATTGGATGCAAAGTTTTATGAGCACGCAAGCGGCTTTGCAGTGGA
GATTAATTTGCCGATTGGCCGACCCAGCAACGATACAAAGCTAAAGGCGCGTATATCCGAGATTCTTGAG
GAGAAGGTTGTCACTATCAAATCGATTGAGGTGCGGCGCAGTCACCTAATTGCCGATGTCATTTTGGAAA
ACAATCAGAGTGTGATAGACCTGCTAAAGGCTGAGAAGCTTGTACCCGGCAAAGATTTGGATTACATGCG
CAAGCAAATGGAGAAAGGAAAGTCTCGCACTTACGAGTACATTGAAACAGTAGACCTAACTTTGGACGAA
GAGGAGGATAAGGGTCGCAAGGAAACTGTCAGCAAGTCGGGTTCGGCAAATGCCTCCCCAAAGAAAAAAC
AACATAATGACAAGGATCGCGAGCCCAAAAAGAGTAAGCCAGCAGAGCCTGCTCGTACTGTTGCTCCACA
ACCTGTTGCATTGAAAACTCCTTCACCAGTTCCGGCGGAGCCAGCACCAGTGCCAAAACCAGCCACTCCA
GTTCCAGAGGTTGTTGAAGTACCAGAAATTAATCCAACTGTCAGAGAAGCTGCTGCCGAGTCAAAGCAAG
CTCCTGCACAAGAGGATCCTTACAAAGATTTGGACTGCGTTGTACTGAGCCATTGCGACAATCCTGCACA
GTTCTATGTCCACCCGATCGATCAGCTATCGAAACTAAATCAGCTGCATGAGAACCTTCAGATTGTGTCT
CCCTCTTTGCCCCAGTTGATGAACGTGGTAAACGGTGCAGACTGTGTATCGATGTATTCGGTGGACAAAT
GCTGGTATCGCGCCAAAATCATTGATGCCGAGCTAATGGTACTACTTTTCATAGACTATGGCAACACAGA
TTGCGTTTCGGATGCCACTGACATCAAAGAAAGCATGTGGTCGCATATCGAACCCTTCTGCTTGCCATGC
GCACTCCCGATTCGACCCAAGGGTACTGCGGATTGGGTGGATGCAGCGAATGGCATCTTTAACGAATCGT
ACTCGAAGGTCCCGCGTCTGGAGTACCTTACCCAAGGAGATCACTACACGACCAGCTATGTTAACATGTA
TATTGATGGCGAGGATGTGGCTAAGAAATTAATTGCCGATGGTTTTGCTAGGCCGTTAGAGTATTTGGCC
AGCGGATGCAGTTGCTACATTTCGCACGTGAATGGAATTTGTGATTTCTTTATTCAACTTGAACGTGATT
CAAAGGCGCTAGAACTAATTGAGTTGTATTTGCGCAAGAAGGACACATTAAAGCCCCTCGAAGGATTTGA
AAAGGGTTTGATTGTGGCTGCTCTATTTGAGGACGATGAGCTGTGGTACCGAGCCCAGTTGCAGAAGGAG
TTGCCCGATTCCCGATACGAAGTACTCTTTATCGACTACGGTAACACCTCCACCACATCGAAGTGTCTAA
TGCTGTCCGAAGAGATTGCTAGCCTACCCAGCTTATCCAAGAAATGTTCGCTGCAGTTGCCAGATGCCTA
CATCTCATGGTCACCAGAAGCGGAGGCCAAATTCGCCGAACTGACAGGCGAGGGTGAGCTAGTGTTTACC
ACACAGCTTCTGAAGCCAGGACAGGATCATGTCACCATTGATCTTCTCCTGGATGGAGAGAACATCATCG
ACCGCCTGTTACCGTTGTGCCAGCGAAAGGAACCCAAGGAAGCCAGTAAGGAGTCCTTAGCTGTTACCAC
TAAAGCCATCATTACGCACGTGGAGAATACATCCCGTATATATCTACAGTTTAGCGAGAAGGATTCATTA
ATGGATATTATATGCGAGAAGCTAAATGGAAGCAAGCTGCAGCCTAAGACGGAAAAGGCTGCAGTAGATG
ATATGTGCGTAGTTCAATTCGCCGACGACTTGGAGTTCTATCGCTCACGTATTCTGGAAGTGCTCGAAGA
TGACCAATACAAAGTCATTTTGATTGATTACGGCAATACGACTGTGGTTGATAAGCTTTATGAGTTACCT
CAAGAGTTCACGCTCATTAAACCTGTGGCCGAAATATGCAGCATGGAACCCAGCGCCATATTTGAGAAAA
ATAAAGCTCTAACCCTGACAACATTTGACGCACTGCTGGACAGCTGCAAGGGTGTTGTGGCGGTGGAATT
TGTAAACAAGTCTGCCAGTCCTCCTGTGGTCAGATTGACTACTAAAGATAAGAGGAGCCTGAAGATCTAT
GAACACCTTCAGAAGTTGGTTCAAGCCGAGCTGAAACTAATCCAAAAGCGAAACGAGAACTCTGAATGCA
TTATCTCATATGGAAACTCACCCAAGAGTTTTTATGTGCAAATGAAGCACAATTCAGCGGATTTGGACTT
GATTGTGAAGACACTGCAGTCCTTAAAAAAGGAGAAACTGAAGAAATTAATCGATCCTACTACAAATTCA
AATGGTGTTTGCTACTCCCAAGAGGATGCCTGTTACTATCGCTGTAGTATCAAGTCGGTATTGGATCCTA
GCCAGGGATTTGAAGTCTTTTTGCTAGATTATGGAAACACCCTGGTCGTTCCAGAGGTCTGGCAGCTACC
CCAAGAGATAGAGCCGATTCCATCGTTGGCTCTACACTGTCAGCTGAGTAAGATTCCAATGGATGTGTCT
GACGAAAAGCTAGAAGAAGCCTTTGCTGCTTTGCTAGAGCAGCACTTCGGAGAACTATACGAAATAACTA
CTCAGCCGAACGAGGATGAGACAAAACCTCTGATTGCTGAACTCCGAATCAACTACAAGGATTTCGTCCA
GGAGCTGGTCAGTACGGTGACCGGCGTACAGAAACCGCTCGAAGCGGAGCTGCACAACTGTGTTGTGGTG
CAGTTCGATGGCCCCATGTCCTTCTACGTCCAGATGGAGAGCGATGTGCCAGCACTAGAGCAAATGACTG
ATAAACTGCTCGATGCAGAACAGGACCTACCCGCCTTTAGCGACCTCAAAGAGGGAGCTTTGTGTGTGGC
TCAGTTCCCGGAGGACGAGGTCTTCTATCGCGCCCAAATTCGCAAGGTTTTGGATGACGGAAAGTGCGAG
GTGCATTTTATTGACTTTGGCAACAATGCCGTGACGCAGCAGTTCCGCCAGCTGCCTGAGGAGTTGGCCA
AGCCGGCGCGATACAGCAGGCATTGCGAGCTGGATGCGTCGACCATATCCAAGTGCGACGCGGCCCTGCT
CCAGTCGTTCATCGACACTCGCTTCTCTGAAACATTCCAGGTAGAGATTCTGGCCACCAAGGGAACTGGC
ACCCATGTCGTACGACTCTTCTACCAGAGCAAGAACATCAGCGAGAAGCTTCAGGAATGTCAGTGAGCAT
GAGATATCCAGCACAGTGGCGGCCGCTCGAGTCTAGAGGGCCCGCGGTTCGAAGGTAAGCCTATCCCTAA
CCCTCTCCTCGGTCTCGATTCTACGCGTACCGGTCATCATCACCATCACCATTGAGTTTAAACCCGCTGA
TCAGCCTCGACTGTGCCTTCTAAGGCCTGAGCTCGCTGATCAGCCTCGATCGAGGATCCAGACATGATAA
GATACATTGATGAGTTTGGACAAACCACAACTAGAATGCAGTGAAAAAAATGCTTTATTTGTGAAATTTG
TGATGCTATTGCTTTATTTGTAACCATTATAAGCTGCAATAAACAAGTTAACAACAACAATTGCATTCAT
TTTATGTTTCAGGTTCAGGGGGAGGTGTGGGAGGTTTTTTAAAGCAAGTAAAACCTCTACAAATGTGGTA
TGGCTGATTATGATCAGTCGACCGATGCCCTTGAGAGCCTTCAACCCAGTCAGCTCCTTCCGGTGGGCGC
GGGGCATGACTATCGTCGCCGCACTTATGACTGTCTTCTTTATCATGCAACTCGTAGGACAGGTGCCGGC
AGCGCTCTGGGTCATTTTCGGCGAGGACCGCTTTCGCTGGAGCGCGACGATGATCGGCCTGTCGCTTGCG
GTATTCGGAATCTTGCACGCCCTCGCTCAAGCCTTCGTCACTGGTCCCGCCACCAAACGTTTCGGCGAGA
AGCAGGCCATTATCGCCGGCATGGCGGCCGACGCGCTGGGCTACGTCTTGCTGGCGTTCGCGACGCGAGG
CTGGATGGCCTTCCCCATTATGATTCTTCTCGCTTCCGGCGGCATCGGGATGCCCGCGTTGCAGGCCATG
CTGTCCAGGCAGGTAGATGACGACCATCAGGGACAGCTTCAAGGATCGCTCGCGGCTCTTACCAGCCAGC
AAAAGGCCAGGAACCGTAAAAAGGCCGCGTTGCTGGCGTTTTTCCATAGGCTCCGCCCCCCTGACGAGCA
TCACAAAAATCGACGCTCAAGTCAGAGGTGGCGAAACCCGACAGGACTATAAAGATACCAGGCGTTTCCC
CCTGGAAGCTCCCTCGTGCGCTCTCCTGTTCCGACCCTGCCGCTTACCGGATACCTGTCCGCCTTTCTCC
CTTCGGGAAGCGTGGCGCTTTCTCAATGCTCACGCTGTAGGTATCTCAGTTCGGTGTAGGTCGTTCGCTC
CAAGCTGGGCTGTGTGCACGAACCCCCCGTTCAGCCCGACCGCTGCGCCTTATCCGGTAACTATCGTCTT
GAGTCCAACCCGGTAAGACACGACTTATCGCCACTGGCAGCAGCCACTGGTAACAGGATTAGCAGAGCGA
GGTATGTAGGCGGTGCTACAGAGTTCTTGAAGTGGTGGCCTAACTACGGCTACACTAGAAGGACAGTATT
TGGTATCTGCGCTCTGCTGAAGCCAGTTACCTTCGGAAAAAGAGTTGGTAGCTCTTGATCCGGCAAACAA
ACCACCGCTGGTAGCGGTGGTTTTTTTGTTTGCAAGCAGCAGATTACGCGCAGAAAAAAAGGATCTCAAG
AAGATCCTTTGATCTTTTCTACGGGGTCTGACGCTCAGTGGAACGAAAACTCACGTTAAGGGATTTTGGT
CATGAGATTATCAAAAAGGATCTTCACCTAGATCCTTTTAAATTAAAAATGAAGTTTTAAATCAATCTAA
AGTATATATGAGTAAACTTGGTCTGACAGTTACCAATGCTTAATCAGTGAGGCACCTATCTCAGCGATCT
GTCTATTTCGTTCATCCATAGTTGCCTGACTCCCCGTCGTGTAGATAACTACGATACGGGAGGGCTTACC
ATCTGGCCCCAGTGCTGCAATGATACCGCGAGACCCACGCTCACCGGCTCCAGATTTATCAGCAATAAAC
CAGCCAGCCGGAAGGGCCGAGCGCAGAAGTGGTCCTGCAACTTTATCCGCCTCCATCCAGTCTATTAATT
GTTGCCGGGAAGCTAGAGTAAGTAGTTCGCCAGTTAATAGTTTGCGCAACGTTGTTGCCATTGCTGCAGG
CATCGTGGTGTCACGCTCGTCGTTTGGTATGGCTTCATTCAGCTCCGGTTCCCAACGATCAAGGCGAGTT
ACATGATCCCCCATGTTGTGCAAAAAAGCGGTTAGCTCCTTCGGTCCTCCGATCGTTGTCAGAAGTAAGT
TGGCCGCAGTGTTATCACTCATGGTTATGGCAGCACTGCATAATTCTCTTACTGTCATGCCATCCGTAAG
ATGCTTTTCTGTGACTGGTGAGTACTCAACCAAGTCATTCTGAGAATAGTGTATGCGGCGACCGAGTTGC
TCTTGCCCGGCGTCAACACGGGATAATACCGCGCCACATAGCAGAACTTTAAAAGTGCTCATCATTGGAA
AACGTTCTTCGGGGCGAAAACTCTCAAGGATCTTACCGCTGTTGAGATCCAGTTCGATGTAACCCACTCG
TGCACCCAACTGATCTTCAGCATCTTTTACTTTCACCAGCGTTTCTGGGTGAGCAAAAACAGGAAGGCAA
AATGCCGCAAAAAAGGGAATAAGGGCGACACGGAAATGTTGAATACTCATACTCTTCCTTTTTCAATATT
ATTGAAGCATTTATCAGGGTTATTGTCTCATGAGCGGATACATATTTGAATGTATTTAGAAAAATAAACA
AATAGGGGTTCCGCGCACATTTCCCCGAAAAGTGCCACCTGACGTCTAAGAAACCATTATTATCATGACA
TTAACCTATAAAAATAGGCGTATCACGAGGCCCTTTCGT
