Features (pLannotate 1.2.2; 11 found; start..end, strand, type, name):
     56..2565    +  promoter       Ac5 promoter: Drosophila melanogaster actin 5C promoter
   2585..2977    +  CDS            Plcd1 (fragment): PLCD1_RAT - Experimental evidence at protein level: Swiss-Prot protein existence level 1. The production of the second messenger molecules diacylglycerol (DAG) and inositol 1,4,5-trisphosphate (IP3) is mediated by activated phosphatidylinositol-specific phospholipase C enzymes (PubMed:16000311). Essential for trophoblast and placental development (By similarity). Binds phosphatidylinositol 4,5-bisphosphate (By similarity). From Rattus norvegicus (Rat).
   2984..3691    +  CDS            mCherry: mCherry is a basic (constitutively fluorescent) red fluorescent protein published in 2004, derived from Discosoma sp.. It is reported to be a very rapidly-maturing monomer with low acid sensitivity.
   3716..11260   +  CDS            tud: TUD_DROME - Experimental evidence at protein level: Swiss-Prot protein existence level 1. Required during oogenesis for the formation of primordial germ cells and for normal abdominal segmentation. From Drosophila melanogaster (Fruit fly).
  11321..11362   +  CDS            V5 tag: epitope tag from simian virus 5
  11462..11596   -  polyA_signal   SV40 poly(A) signal: SV40 polyadenylation signal
  11619..11703   -  CDS            large T antigen (fragment): large T antigen from SV40 (simian virus 40)
  11704..12151   +  CDS            TcR (fragment): tetracycline efflux protein; tet; confers resistance to tetracycline
  12197..12785   -  rep_origin     ori: high-copy-number ColE1/pMB1/pBR322/pUC origin of replication
  12956..13816   -  CDS            AmpR: β-lactamase; bla; confers resistance to ampicillin, carbenicillin, and related antibiotics
  13817..13921   -  promoter       AmpR promoter: bla
>Addgene plasmid #206465 | pAc5.1-PH-mCherry-Tudor isoform A (HK130) | addgene full sequence | sequence record 407939 | Addgene NGS Result
CTTCAAGAATTAATTCTATATTCTAAAAACACAAATGATACTTCTAAAAAAAAATCATGAATGGCATCAA
CTCTGAATCAAATCTTTGCAGATGCACCTACTTCTCATTTCCACTGTCACATCATTTTTCCAGATCTCGC
TGCCTGTTATGTGGCCCACAAACCAAGACACGTTTTATGGCCATTAAAGCTGGCTGATCGTCGCCAAACA
CCAAATACATAATGAATATGTACACATTCGAGAAAGAAGCGATCAAAGAAGCGTCTTCGGGCGGAGTAGG
AGAATGCGGAGGAGAAGGAGAACGAGCTGATCTAGTATCTCTCCACAATCCAATGCCAACTGACCAACTG
GCCATATTCGGAGCAATTTGAAGCCAATTTCCATCGCCTGGCGATCGCTCCATTCTTGGCTATATGTTTT
TCACCGTTACCCGGGGCCATTTTCAAAGACTCGTCGGCAAGATAAGATTGTGTCACTCGCTGTCTCTCTT
CATTTGTCGAAGAATGCTGAGGAATTTCGCGATGACGTCGGCGAGTATTTTGAAGAATGAGAATAATTTG
TATTTATACGAAAATCAGTTAGTGGAATTTTCTACAAAAACATGTTATCTATAGATAATTTTGTTGCAAA
ATATGTTGACTATGACAAAGATTGTATGTATATACCTTTAATGTATTCTCATTTTCTTATGTATTTATAA
TGGCAATGATGATACTGATGATATTTTAAGATGATGCCAGACCAAAAGGCTTGAATTTCTGCGTCTTTTG
CCGAACGCAGTGCATGTGCAATTGTTGTTTTTTGGAATATTCAATTTTCGGACTGTCCGCTTTGATTTCA
GTTTCTTGGCTTATTCAAAAAGCAAAGTAAAGCCAAAAAAGCGAGATGGCAATACCAAATGCGGCAAAAC
GGTAGTGGAAGGAAAGGGGTGCGGGGCAGCGGAAGGAAGGGTGGGGCGGGGCGTGGCGGGGTCTGTGGCT
GGGCGCGACGTCACCGACGTTGGAGCCACTCCTTTGACCATGTGTGCGTGTGTGTATTATTCGTGTCTCG
CCACTCGCCGGTTGTTTTTTTCTTTTTATGCTGCGCTCTCTCTAGCGCCATCTCGCTTACGCATGCTCAA
CGCACCGCATGTTGCCGTTTCCTTTTATGCGTCATTTTGGCTCGAAATAGGCAATTATTTAAACAAAGAT
TAGTCAACGAAAACGCTAAAATAAATAAGTCTACAATATGGTTACTTATTGCCATGTGTGTGCAGCCAAC
GATAGCAACAAAAGCAACAACACAGGTGGCTTTCCCTCTTTCACTTTTTGTTTGCAAGCCGCGTGCGAGC
AAGACGGCACGACCGGCAAACGCAATTACGCTGACAAAGAGCAGACGAAGTTTTGGCGAAAAACATCAAG
GCGCCTGATACGAATGCATTTGCAATAACAATTGCGATATTTAATATTGTTTATGAAGCTGTTTGACTTC
AAAACACACAAAAAAAAAAATAAAACAAATTATTTGAAAGAGAATTAGGAATCGGACGCTTATCGTTAGG
GTAACAACAAGAAATGCTTACTGAGTCACAGCCTCTGGAAAACTGCCGCAAGCCAGAGAGAGAGAGAAAA
AGAGGGAGAGCAGCTTAGACCGCATGTGCTTGTGTGTGAGGCGTCTCTCTCTTCGTCTCTGTTGCGCAAA
CGCATAGACTGCACTGAAAAAATCGATTACCTATTTTTTATGAATGAATATTTGCACTATTACTATTCAA
AACTATTAAGATAGCAATCACATTCAATAGCCAAATACTATACCACCTGAGCGATGCAACGAAATGATCA
ATTTGAGCAAAAATGCTGCATATTTAGGACGGCATCATTATAGAAATGCTTCTTGCTGTGTACTTTTCTC
TCGTCTGGCAGCTGTTTCGCCGTTATTGTTAAAACCGGCTTAAGTTAGGTGTGTTTTCTACGACTAGTGA
ATGCCCTACTAGAAGATGTGTGTTGCACAAAATGTCCCTGGAATAACCAATTTGAAGTGCAGATAGCAGT
AAACGTAAGCTAATATGAATATTATTTAACTGTAATGTTTTAATATCGCTGGACATTACTAATAAACCCA
CTATAAACACATGTACATATGTATGTTTTGGCATACAATGAGTAGTTGGGGAAAAAATGTGTAAAAGCAC
CGTGACCATCACAGCATAAAGATAACCAGCTGAAGTATCGAATATGAGTAACCCCCAAATTGAATCACAT
GCCGCAACTGATAGGCCCCATGGAAGTACACTCTTCATGGCGATATACAAGACACACACAAGCACGAACA
CCCAGTTGCGGAGGAAATTCTCCGTAAATGAAAACCCAATCGGCGAACAATTCATACCCATATATGGTAA
AAGTTTTGAACGCGACTTGAGAGCGGAGAGCATTGCGGCTGATAAGGTTTTAGCGCTAAGCGGGCTTTAT
AAAACGGGCTGCGGGACCAGTTTTCATATCACTACCGTTTGAGTTCTTGTGCTGTGTGGATACTCCTCCC
GACACAAAGCCGCTCCATCAGCCAGCAGTCGTCTAATCCAGAGACCCCGGATCGGGGTACCAACATGCAC
GGTCTCCAGGATGATCCAGATCTGCAGGCTCTGCTGAAAGGTTCTCAGCTCCTCAAAGTCAAAAGCAGCT
CCTGGCGTCGTGAACGCTTCTACAAACTGCAGGAGGACTGCAAAACCATCTGGCAGGAATCCCGTAAAGT
AATGCGCTCCCCAGAGTCTCAGCTCTTCAGCATTGAGGACATTCAGGAGGTACGTATGGGTCACCGTACC
GAAGGTCTGGAGAAATTCGCTCGCGATATCCCAGAAGATCGCTGCTTCTCTATCGTCTTCAAAGACCAGC
GCAACACCCTGGATCTGATTGCTCCATCTCCAGCAGATGCTCAGCACTGGGTTCAGGGTCTCCGCAAAAT
CATTCACCACTCCGGTTCTATGGACCAGCGTCAGAAAGGTACCATGGTGAGCAAGGGCGAGGAGGATAAC
ATGGCCATCATCAAGGAGTTCATGCGCTTCAAGGTGCACATGGAGGGCTCCGTGAACGGCCACGAGTTCG
AGATCGAGGGCGAGGGCGAGGGCCGCCCCTACGAGGGCACCCAGACCGCCAAGCTGAAGGTGACCAAGGG
TGGCCCCCTGCCCTTCGCCTGGGACATCCTGTCCCCTCAGTTCATGTACGGCTCCAAGGCCTACGTGAAG
CACCCCGCCGACATCCCCGACTACTTGAAGCTGTCCTTCCCCGAGGGCTTCAAGTGGGAGCGCGTGATGA
ACTTCGAGGACGGCGGCGTGGTGACCGTGACCCAGGACTCCTCCCTGCAGGACGGCGAGTTCATCTACAA
GGTGAAGCTGCGCGGCACCAACTTCCCCTCCGACGGCCCCGTAATGCAGAAGAAGACCATGGGCTGGGAG
GCCTCCTCCGAGCGGATGTACCCCGAGGACGGCGCCCTGAAGGGCGAGATCAAGCAGAGGCTGAAGCTGA
AGGACGGCGGCCACTACGACGCTGAGGTCAAGACCACCTACAAGGCCAAGAAGCCCGTGCAGCTGCCCGG
CGCCTACAACGTCAACATCAAGTTGGACATCACCTCCCACAACGAGGACTACACCATCGTGGAACAGTAC
GAACGCGCCGAGGGCCGCCACTCCACCGGCGGCATGGACGAGCTGTACAAGCCAAGCTTGAATTCTGCAA
CGTGCATGAATGGACAGGCGCGCATTGCTCTTCCCTCCAAAGTGGACCTGTACATCACTCATGTGGATCA
CGTGGGTCCGTATCTGAAGGTCTACGGCCACGTTAACCGAGACGCCGCCTCCCTGATCAGCGAACGAATC
AGGAATCTGTTGCCCACATGCTTTGCCATTGAGCCCAGTTGGTCCGTGGAGCGCCAACAGGCTCTCCTCA
TACCCGGCACGTTTTGCATATTCAAGAATATCAATGGCCCGGCTCCTGGTGATGTGGAGTACAGGCGGAT
ACGTGTGGTCAGTGCAGACCTGGAGGGTCAGTCGATGCGGGCGGAGATCGATTTCGTGGACTTTGGCTAT
AATCGTACTGTAGATAGTCATGATTTAATGTTCCCCAAGCAGCCCAAGCTGCTTCAGAACATTCCCCTGC
ACTGCTTCCAGTACATTGTGCTGGGAATCTGCTCCGAGTGGGATCAGACCGATCTGGCTGAGGTTCGGCG
GCTGGTTGTCAACCAGATCGTTAAAATCACTGTGGAACCTACACAAATCTGTGACCAAAAGTTTGCCAGT
CTGCGCTGGAAGGATTTTGAGCTCAACGAGTTCTTAGTGCAACAAAAACAAATCGGAGTTTCGGTCGACA
AGCAACTCATGATGGACCACTGCAAGAAGCTGTGGAAGGATAATCCGCAGTCGCCGGTCACCGAATACAA
CAACAATAGTATACACAACTCAAAGACGCCCATGGAGATTGCCCGTGAGCAACTAGCGGTGCGACAATCC
TTAGCTGCTCGCTTGGATGCACAGCGATCGGTCCAAGTGACACCGTCAAGGCCGCTAAACGCCGATGCCC
CTGACTATACGCCTAAACATCTGCCGCTGGTCAATGTGACAAATGTACAGGTACAAATGCCAGGCCTAAA
CAATACTCAGAAACCGGTATTTGTATCGACAAATCCTTATAATCGTGCCAACTATCAGCCCGCTGTGCCG
GCTGCTCAACCATATGTGCCCAAGGCGAACCCCCGATCGCAATACACCTATTACAATGTTCGCATGAACA
AACCGATTAACGCCATGCCGCCGCCGGCCGGTCCACATGTGCCCATTCAGCACTTTAATCAACAGGCTAA
CAACGTGTCACTGAGCTATGTTCCTGCACGGTTCACTCCACCTCCAACGCCATCGATTGCGCAACATCAA
ATCCCCATTCCTGCCTTCAGAACCACCAGCTTAACGGTGGGCCTCACCTACGACGTGGTTATAAGCTATG
TGGAGAACGGTCCGTACCTATTTTGGGTGCACCTGAAAAGCAGCGATCATGATCTGAGCACCATGATGGG
TCAAATTGAACGGACGAAGCTCAAGGCACTCGCGCAGGCTCCTGAGCTTGGAACTGCCTGTGTGGCCCGT
TTCTCAGAAGATGGTCATCTGTATCGCGCTATGGTGTGCGCTGTTTACGCCCAACGTTACCGCGTTGTTT
ACGTGGACTACGGAAACTCTGAGTTGTTGTCCGCAAGTGATCTGTTTCAAATACCCCCAGAACTGTTGGA
AATTAAACCGTTTGCTTTCCGATTTGCTTTGGCCGGAACCAAGGAAATTGAGCCCATTGACGACAGCATG
AAGCGGATTTTCAAGAAATCAGCCATTTATCGTAACTTTGAACTGACTGTCCAGGCGCCAGAGAGTGTGG
GCTCCATGCAAACCTGCCATCTCAACCAGAATGGCACCAATATGCTGGAGCTTCTTAGGCAGCTAAAGAA
CTCACGTCAGTCCTACAAAAAGGCGGAGCAACTTGAAAACGACGACGCCGTGGAGATTCGTTTTATTGAT
TCGCCCAGCAACTTCTATGTGCAGAAAGTGGCCAACATAGGAAAGTTCGAGCAGCTCATGGACGAGATGT
TCTCCTACTACAATGCAAACCAGAGAGTTCCCGATCAGTTGATCTTGGGCGCACCCTGCATTGTTAAATG
CGATCAGGAATGGTACCGTGCAGAGATTCTGCGCGTTGATGACTCTGTGATTGTGCGGCATGTAGATTTT
GGTTATGAACAGAATGTGAAGCGGCATTTGATTGGCCATATTGCTGAGAAGCATCTGGAAATGCCTCGCC
AGGCAATTAAGTGCTGCTTGAAAGGATTCGAGAACAGTGAACTTAGCGAGGACAAGATTACCGATCAGTT
TGAAATGTTAGCTGAGGAATCCAATATCCGAAGGCGCACATTTAGTGTGCGTATCTTTCGCATTGAACCC
GATGGTCTGAACGTAGTAAACCTGCTGGCCAAGAACCTGAATGTGATGAAGAAGCTCTACAAGCTTTCTA
TGCCTTTTGAACAATATCTGTCCCTGGAAAAGGGTCAGCTTAATGCAAACAACACCCGTGCCGAGTCTGT
GATCTCTTCTGAGTTGAATAAGAGCCATATTTTGAACTCTACAAGCATTGGCGAGACCGAAAATCGTTTG
CAAGAACAGGAAAAACAGCAGCAACAGAAAAAGGACGATGTTAGGCAGCAGCAACTAGCAGTTGAAATTC
CGCAAGCAGTAAAGTCCGTTAGCGGAAGCAAAAACTCGACAGACTGGGACAAACGTAGCTCCACCTCGGC
AGGCTCAAAGGACAGTAAGCGTCAGCAGCAGCAACAAATACAGCGAGTCGACCGCCATTTAGACTTCAGC
TGTGAGACACAGAGCACCGGTAGTTACAGCAGTGGCATGAGTTCGCCGCGCAAGGGTAACCGACAACAGA
ACGGTCGCACACCGATCCAATCACCACGCCATAATGAAAAGCAGGAAGCGAAAAAAAATGCGCGCTTTAG
CAACAGCGAGTCACCCCGCAGGAGTCGAGATGGCCAGCAGGGGAACCAACGCTCCCAAAATGCGCCACAG
GGCTATGCTCAAAAGCCACAGCGTCAAAAATCCACGTTAGACGGAAATATCAGCTCAAAGCGTTCCAGCG
GAGTGGGGAGTGATATTGCCTCATCCAGCTCCGAATCGGTGGCTGCCGCCAAGCCGGAGAAATACGTTTC
CTTGGATAAACCGTATGCGCTGCAGGAGATGAAAACACCTAGCAAGGAGGCAGCTAGTTTGTCTTGGTGG
CTCTCGCCATTCCAGTTCTACATCGTGCCCAAGTCTGTCTCTGCAAAGTACGATAATATAATGCGTGATA
TGCGAGAGTTCTACCGCCAGAAGCAACACCAGCCACTTCAATTAAAGGTTGGATCCACCGTAGTTGTGCG
CCAGCGAAAGGACAATGCCATTCTGCGGGCTACTGTGACCGCATGCAATCACATGATGCGAAAGTATCGC
GTTTTTTGCGTGGACACAGGCAGCTTAATAACAGTCACCTCGGAGGATATTTGGCAATTGGAGCAGCGCT
TTGCAGATCCGCCCTGCATGGCACATCGCTGCAGCTTTCACAGCGTCGTTACCAACTATGATCCATTGTA
CATTGTGGATCGCATGGAAACGTTCGTGCCAGTTAATGCCAAAGTCGAGTGCGAGTTCGTGTCCAAAGAG
AAGAGCAACCAAGGCTCGAATACCAGCAGCACTTGCTCCTACACAGTTAATATTTTTGTAAACGGAGCAT
CCCTGCGAGATATGCTCGTCAAAGCGGAATTCCTTACCGAAGTGGCGCCTGAGATTCGCGTTAACCTTTT
AGCTGGTCAGCAGATTAGAGGAAAATTCACTTCTATTCGTGACATGACAAGCTTTAAGGTTCAGTTTGAT
TATGGTAACAATGTGAACTTCCTTTGCACCTATGACGATGCTAAATTTGTTAAGTCCAATCCGAATTTGG
CCAGGCGATTTAAGGAGTTTTACGAGGGTAAATCGTTTGCCTTGAATGTCAAGAATGTCTGCGAAAACAA
TATCGTTCATCTGAGACCTGTAATGCCGTTGTTCATGGAGGATCGCAGGTCATTCATCTGCCCCTATCCC
GTGGTGCTGAGCTCATTCCAAGCACTCGTTGTGTACACCGCTAAACCTTACCGCGTGTATGTTCAACCGC
AGGCCATAGTACCATCTATGCAGACCCTATTGGATAATATGTATGAACACTACAAGGCCAAGGGCGACTC
TTTGAAAAAATTTGATGTGGGACAGATCTGTGCTGTACGAAGCTCCGATGGCAATTGGTACAGAGCCAGA
ATCTCAGGAAAGGATTCGAATGCAGCGTGCTTCGAGGTGTTTTACATCGATTACGGCAACACGGAGGAAA
TAAAGCGTGACGATATCAAGGCATTGGATGCAAAGTTTTATGAGCACGCAAGCGGCTTTGCAGTGGAGAT
TAATTTGCCGATTGGCCGACCCAGCAACGATACAAAGCTAAAGGCGCGTATATCCGAGATTCTTGAGGAG
AAGGTTGTCACTATCAAATCGATTGAGGTGCGGCGCAGTCACCTAATTGCCGATGTCATTTTGGAAAACA
ATCAGAGTGTGATAGACCTGCTAAAGGCTGAGAAGCTTGTACCCGGCAAAGATTTGGATTACATGCGCAA
GCAAATGGAGAAAGGAAAGTCTCGCACTTACGAGTACATTGAAACAGTAGACCTAACTTTGGACGAAGAG
GAGGATAAGGGTCGCAAGGAAACTGTCAGCAAGTCGGGTTCGGCAAATGCCTCCCCAAAGAAAAAACAAC
ATAATGACAAGGATCGCGAGCCCAAAAAGAGTAAGCCAGCAGAGCCTGCTCGTACTGTTGCTCCACAACC
TGTTGCATTGAAAACTCCTTCACCAGTTCCGGCGGAGCCAGCACCAGTGCCAAAACCAGCCACTCCAGTT
CCAGAGGTTGTTGAAGTACCAGAAATTAATCCAACTGTCAGAGAAGCTGCTGCCGAGTCAAAGCAAGCTC
CTGCACAAGAGGATCCTTACAAAGATTTGGACTGCGTTGTACTGAGCCATTGCGACAATCCTGCACAGTT
CTATGTCCACCCGATCGATCAGCTATCGAAACTAAATCAGCTGCATGAGAACCTTCAGATTGTGTCTCCC
TCTTTGCCCCAGTTGATGAACGTGGTAAACGGTGCAGACTGTGTATCGATGTATTCGGTGGACAAATGCT
GGTATCGCGCCAAAATCATTGATGCCGAGCTAATGGTACTACTTTTCATAGACTATGGCAACACAGATTG
CGTTTCGGATGCCACTGACATCAAAGAAAGCATGTGGTCGCATATCGAACCCTTCTGCTTGCCATGCGCA
CTCCCGATTCGACCCAAGGGTACTGCGGATTGGGTGGATGCAGCGAATGGCATCTTTAACGAATCGTACT
CGAAGGTCCCGCGTCTGGAGTACCTTACCCAAGGAGATCACTACACGACCAGCTATGTTAACATGTATAT
TGATGGCGAGGATGTGGCTAAGAAATTAATTGCCGATGGTTTTGCTAGGCCGTTAGAGTATTTGGCCAGC
GGATGCAGTTGCTACATTTCGCACGTGAATGGAATTTGTGATTTCTTTATTCAACTTGAACGTGATTCAA
AGGCGCTAGAACTAATTGAGTTGTATTTGCGCAAGAAGGACACATTAAAGCCCCTCGAAGGATTTGAAAA
GGGTTTGATTGTGGCTGCTCTATTTGAGGACGATGAGCTGTGGTACCGAGCCCAGTTGCAGAAGGAGTTG
CCCGATTCCCGATACGAAGTACTCTTTATCGACTACGGTAACACCTCCACCACATCGAAGTGTCTAATGC
TGTCCGAAGAGATTGCTAGCCTACCCAGCTTATCCAAGAAATGTTCGCTGCAGTTGCCAGATGCCTACAT
CTCATGGTCACCAGAAGCGGAGGCCAAATTCGCCGAACTGACAGGCGAGGGTGAGCTAGTGTTTACCACA
CAGCTTCTGAAGCCAGGACAGGATCATGTCACCATTGATCTTCTCCTGGATGGAGAGAACATCATCGACC
GCCTGTTACCGTTGTGCCAGCGAAAGGAACCCAAGGAAGCCAGTAAGGAGTCCTTAGCTGTTACCACTAA
AGCCATCATTACGCACGTGGAGAATACATCCCGTATATATCTACAGTTTAGCGAGAAGGATTCATTAATG
GATATTATATGCGAGAAGCTAAATGGAAGCAAGCTGCAGCCTAAGACGGAAAAGGCTGCAGTAGATGATA
TGTGCGTAGTTCAATTCGCCGACGACTTGGAGTTCTATCGCTCACGTATTCTGGAAGTGCTCGAAGATGA
CCAATACAAAGTCATTTTGATTGATTACGGCAATACGACTGTGGTTGATAAGCTTTATGAGTTACCTCAA
GAGTTCACGCTCATTAAACCTGTGGCCGAAATATGCAGCATGGAACCCAGCGCCATATTTGAGAAAAATA
AAGCTCTAACCCTGACAACATTTGACGCACTGCTGGACAGCTGCAAGGGTGTTGTGGCGGTGGAATTTGT
AAACAAGTCTGCCAGTCCTCCTGTGGTCAGATTGACTACTAAAGATAAGAGGAGCCTGAAGATCTATGAA
CACCTTCAGAAGTTGGTTCAAGCCGAGCTGAAACTAATCCAAAAGCGAAACGAGAACTCTGAATGCATTA
TCTCATATGGAAACTCACCCAAGAGTTTTTATGTGCAAATGAAGCACAATTCAGCGGATTTGGACTTGAT
TGTGAAGACACTGCAGTCCTTAAAAAAGGAGAAACTGAAGAAATTAATCGATCCTACTACAAATTCAAAT
GGTGTTTGCTACTCCCAAGAGGATGCCTGTTACTATCGCTGTAGTATCAAGTCGGTATTGGATCCTAGCC
AGGGATTTGAAGTCTTTTTGCTAGATTATGGAAACACCCTGGTCGTTCCAGAGGTCTGGCAGCTACCCCA
AGAGATAGAGCCGATTCCATCGTTGGCTCTACACTGTCAGCTGAGTAAGATTCCAATGGATGTGTCTGAC
GAAAAGCTAGAAGAAGCCTTTGCTGCTTTGCTAGAGCAGCACTTCGGAGAACTATACGAAATAACTACTC
AGCCGAACGAGGATGAGACAAAACCTCTGATTGCTGAACTCCGAATCAACTACAAGGATTTCGTCCAGGA
GCTGGTCAGTACGGTGACCGGCGTACAGAAACCGCTCGAAGCGGAGCTGCACAACTGTGTTGTGGTGCAG
TTCGATGGCCCCATGTCCTTCTACGTCCAGATGGAGAGCGATGTGCCAGCACTAGAGCAAATGACTGATA
AACTGCTCGATGCAGAACAGGACCTACCCGCCTTTAGCGACCTCAAAGAGGGAGCTTTGTGTGTGGCTCA
GTTCCCGGAGGACGAGGTCTTCTATCGCGCCCAAATTCGCAAGGTTTTGGATGACGGAAAGTGCGAGGTG
CATTTTATTGACTTTGGCAACAATGCCGTGACGCAGCAGTTCCGCCAGCTGCCTGAGGAGTTGGCCAAGC
CGGCGCGATACAGCAGGCATTGCGAGCTGGATGCGTCGACCATATCCAAGTGCGACGCGGCCCTGCTCCA
GTCGTTCATCGACACTCGCTTCTCTGAAACATTCCAGGTAGAGATTCTGGCCACCAAGGGAACTGGCACC
CATGTCGTACGACTCTTCTACCAGAGCAAGAACATCAGCGAGAAGCTTCAGGAATGTCAGTGAGCATGAG
ATATCCAGCACAGTGGCGGCCGCTCGAGTCTAGAGGGCCCGCGGTTCGAAGGTAAGCCTATCCCTAACCC
TCTCCTCGGTCTCGATTCTACGCGTACCGGTCATCATCACCATCACCATTGAGTTTAAACCCGCTGATCA
GCCTCGACTGTGCCTTCTAAGGCCTGAGCTCGCTGATCAGCCTCGATCGAGGATCCAGACATGATAAGAT
ACATTGATGAGTTTGGACAAACCACAACTAGAATGCAGTGAAAAAAATGCTTTATTTGTGAAATTTGTGA
TGCTATTGCTTTATTTGTAACCATTATAAGCTGCAATAAACAAGTTAACAACAACAATTGCATTCATTTT
ATGTTTCAGGTTCAGGGGGAGGTGTGGGAGGTTTTTTAAAGCAAGTAAAACCTCTACAAATGTGGTATGG
CTGATTATGATCAGTCGACCGATGCCCTTGAGAGCCTTCAACCCAGTCAGCTCCTTCCGGTGGGCGCGGG
GCATGACTATCGTCGCCGCACTTATGACTGTCTTCTTTATCATGCAACTCGTAGGACAGGTGCCGGCAGC
GCTCTGGGTCATTTTCGGCGAGGACCGCTTTCGCTGGAGCGCGACGATGATCGGCCTGTCGCTTGCGGTA
TTCGGAATCTTGCACGCCCTCGCTCAAGCCTTCGTCACTGGTCCCGCCACCAAACGTTTCGGCGAGAAGC
AGGCCATTATCGCCGGCATGGCGGCCGACGCGCTGGGCTACGTCTTGCTGGCGTTCGCGACGCGAGGCTG
GATGGCCTTCCCCATTATGATTCTTCTCGCTTCCGGCGGCATCGGGATGCCCGCGTTGCAGGCCATGCTG
TCCAGGCAGGTAGATGACGACCATCAGGGACAGCTTCAAGGCCAGCAAAAGGCCAGGAACCGTAAAAAGG
CCGCGTTGCTGGCGTTTTTCCATAGGCTCCGCCCCCCTGACGAGCATCACAAAAATCGATGCTCAAGTCA
GAGGTGGCGAAACCCGACAGGACTATAAAGATACCAGGCGTTTCCCCCTGGAAGCTCCCTCGTGCGCTCT
CCTGTTCCGACCCTGCCGCTTACCGGATACCTGTCCGCCTTTCTCCCTTCGGGAAGCGTGGCGCTTTCTC
ATAGCTCACGCTGTAGGTATCTCAGTTCGGTGTAGGTCGTTCGCTCCAAGCTGGGCTGTGTGCACGAACC
CCCCGTTCAGCCCGACCGCTGCGCCTTATCCGGTAACTATCGTCTTGAGTCCAACCCGGTAAGACACGAC
TTATCGCCACTGGCAGCAGCCACTGGTAACAGGATTAGCAGAGCGAGGTATGTAGGCGGTGCTACAGAGT
TCTTGAAGTGGTGGCCTAACTACGGCTACACTAGAAGGACAGTATTTGGTATCTGCGCTCTGCTGAAGCC
AGTTACCTTCGGAAAAAGAGTTGGTAGCTCTTGATCCGGCAAACAAACCACCGCTGGTAGCGGTGGTTTT
TTTGTTTGCAAGCAGCAGATTACGCGCAGAAAAAAAGGATCTCAAGAAGATCCTTTGATCTTTTCTACGG
GGTCTGACGCTCAGTGGAACGAAAACTCACGTTAAGGGATTTTGGTCATGAGATTATCAAAAAGGATCTT
CACCTAGATCCTTTTAAATTAAAAATGAAGTTTTAAATCAATCTAAAGTATATATGAGTAAACTTGGTCT
GACAGTTACCAATGCTTAATCAGTGAGGCACCTATCTCAGCGATCTGTCTATTTCGTTCATCCATAGTTG
CCTGACTCCCCGTCGTGTAGATAACTACGATACGGGAGGGCTTACCATCTGGCCCCAGTGCTGCAATGAT
ACCGCGAGACCCACGCTCACCGGCTCCAGATTTATCAGCAATAAACCAGCCAGCCGGAAGGGCCGAGCGC
AGAAGTGGTCCTGCAACTTTATCCGCCTCCATCCAGTCTATTAATTGTTGCCGGGAAGCTAGAGTAAGTA
GTTCGCCAGTTAATAGTTTGCGCAACGTTGTTGCCATTGCTGCAGGCATCGTGGTGTCACGCTCGTCGTT
TGGTATGGCTTCATTCAGCTCCGGTTCCCAACGATCAAGGCGAGTTACATGATCCCCCATGTTGTGCAAA
AAAGCGGTTAGCTCCTTCGGTCCTCCGATCGTTGTCAGAAGTAAGTTGGCCGCAGTGTTATCACTCATGG
TTATGGCAGCACTGCATAATTCTCTTACTGTCATGCCATCCGTAAGATGCTTTTCTGTGACTGGTGAGTA
CTCAACCAAGTCATTCTGAGAATAGTGTATGCGGCGACCGAGTTGCTCTTGCCCGGCGTCAACACGGGAT
AATACCGCGCCACATAGCAGAACTTTAAAAGTGCTCATCATTGGAAAACGTTCTTCGGGGCGAAAACTCT
CAAGGATCTTACCGCTGTTGAGATCCAGTTCGATGTAACCCACTCGTGCACCCAACTGATCTTCAGCATC
TTTTACTTTCACCAGCGTTTCTGGGTGAGCAAAAACAGGAAGGCAAAATGCCGCAAAAAAGGGAATAAGG
GCGACACGGAAATGTTGAATACTCATACTCTTCCTTTTTCAATATTATTGAAGCATTTATCAGGGTTATT
GTCTCATGAGCGGATACATATTTGAATGTATTTAGAAAAATAAACAAATAGGGGTTCCGCGCACATTTCC
CCGAAAAGTGCCACCTGACGTCTAAGAAACCATTATTATCATGACATTAACCTATAAAAATAGGCGTATC
ACGAGGCCCTTTCGT
