>Addgene plasmid #206465 | pAc5.1-PH-mCherry-Tudor isoform A (HK130) | depositor partial sequence | sequence record 401748 | Dm Tudor
ATGAATGGACAGGCGCGCATTGCTCTTCCCTCCAAAGTGGACCTGTACATCACTCATGTGGATCACGTGG
GTCCGTATCTGAAGGTCTACGGCCACGTTAACCGAGACGCCGCCTCCCTGATCAGCGAACGAATCAGGAA
TCTGTTGCCCACATGCTTTGCCATTGAGCCCAGTTGGTCCGTGGAGCGCCAACAGGCTCTCCTCATACCC
GGCACGTTTTGCATATTCAAGAATATCAATGGCCCGGCTCCTGGTGATGTGGAGTACAGGCGGATACGTG
TGGTCAGTGCAGACCTGGAGGGTCAGTCGATGCGGGCGGAGATCGATTTCGTGGACTTTGGCTATAAGCG
TACTGTAGATAGTCATGATTTAATGTTCCCCAAGCAGCCCAAGCTGCTTCAGAACATTCCCCTGCACTGC
TTCCAGTACATTGTGCTGGGAATCTGCTCCGAGTGGGATCAGACCGATCTGGCTGAGGTTCGGCGGCTGG
TTGTCAACCAGATCGTTAAAATCACTGTGGAACCTACACAAATCTGTGACCAAAAGTTTGCCAGTCTGCG
CTGGAAGGATTTTGAGCTCAACGAGTTCTTAGTGCAACAAAAACAAATCGGAGTTTCGGTCGACAAGCAA
CTCATGATGGACCACTGCAAGAAGCTGTGGAAGGATAATCCGCAGTCGCCGGTCACCGAATACAACAACA
ATAGTATACACAACTCAAAGACGCCCATGGAGATTGCCCGTGAGCAACTAGCGGTGCGACAATCCTTAGC
TGCTCGCTTGGATGCACAGCGATCGGTCCAAGTGACACCGTCAAGGCCGCTAAACGCCGATGCCCCTGAC
TATACGCCTAAACATCTGCCGCTGGTCAATGTGACAAATGTACAGGTACAAATGCCAGGCCTAAACAATA
CTCAGAAACCGGTATTTGTATCGACAAATCCTTATAATCGTGCCAACTATCAGCCCGCTGTGCCGGCTGC
TCAACCATATGTGCCCAAGGCGAACCCCCGATCGCAATACACCTATTACAATGTTCGCATGAACAAACCG
ATTAACGCCATGCCGCCGCCGGCCGGTCCACATGTGCCCATTCAGCACTTTAATCAACAGGCTAACAACG
TGTCACTGAGCTATGTTCCTGCACGGTTCACTCCACCTCCAACGCCATCGATTGCGCAACATCAAATCCC
CATTCCTGCCTTCAGAACCACCAGCTTAACGGTGGGCCTCACCTACGACGTGGTTATAAGCTATGTGGAG
AACGGTCCGTACCTATTTTGGGTGCACCTGAAAAGCAGCGATCATGATCTGAGCACCATGATGGGTCAAA
TTGAACGGACGAAGCTCAAGGCACTCGCGCAGGCTCCTGAGCTTGGAACTGCCTGTGTGGCCCGTTTCTC
AGAAGATGGTCATCTGTATCGCGCTATGGTGTGCGCTGTTTACGCCCAACGTTACCGCGTTGTTTACGTG
GACTACGGAAACTCTGAGTTGTTGTCCGCAAGTGATCTGTTTCAAATACCCCCAGAACTGTTGGAAATTA
AACCGTTTGCTTTCCGATTTGCTTTGGCCGGAACCAAGGAAATTGAGCCCATTGACGACAGCATGAAGCG
GATTTTCAAGAAATCAGCCATTTATCGTAACTTTGAACTGACTGTCCAGGCGCCAGAGAGTGTGGGCTCC
ATGCAAACCTGCCATCTCAACCAGAATGGCACCAATATGCTGGAGCTTCTTAGGCAGCTAAAGAACTCAC
GTCAGTCCTACAAAAAGGCGGAGCAACTTGAAAACGACGACGCCGTGGAGATTCGTTTTATTGATTCGCC
CAGCAACTTCTATGTGCAGAAAGTGGCCAACATAGGAAAGTTCGAGCAGCTCATGGACGAGATGTTCTCC
TACTACAATGCAAACCAGAGAGTTCCCGATCAGTTGATCTTGGGCGCACCCTGCATTGTTAAATGCGATC
AGGAATGGTACCGTGCAGAGATTCTGCGCGTTGATGACTCTGTGATTGTGCGGCATGTAGATTTTGGTTA
TGAACAGAATGTGAAGCGGCATTTGATTGGCCATATTGCTGAGAAGCATCTGGAAATGCCTCGCCAGGCA
ATTAAGTGCTGCTTGAAAGGATTCGAGAACAGTGAACTTAGCGAGGACAAGATTACCGATCAGTTTGAAA
TGTTAGCTGAGGAATCCAATATCCGAAGGCGCACATTTAGTGTGCGTATCTTTCGCATTGAACCCGATGG
TCTGAACGTAGTAAACCTGCTGGCCAAGAACCTGAATGTGATGAAGAAGCTCTACAAGCTTTCTATGCCT
TTTGAACAATATCTGTCCCTGGAAAAGGGTCAGTTTAATGCAAACAACACCCGTGCCGAGTCTGTGATCT
CTTCTGAGTTGAATAAGAGCCATATTTTGAACTCTACAAGCATTGGCGAGACCGAAAATCGTTTGCAAGA
ACAGGAAAAAGAGCAGCAACAGAAAAAGGTCGATGTTAGGCAGCAGCAACTAGCAGTTGAAATTCCGCAA
GCAGTAAAGTCCGTTAGCGGAAGCAAAAACTCGACAGACTGGGACAAACGTAGCTCCACCTCGGCAGGCT
CAAAGGACAGTAAGCGTCAGCAGCAGCAACAAATACAGCGAATCGATCGCCATTTAGACTTCAGCTGTGA
GACACAGAGCACCGGTAGTTACAGCAGTGGCATGAGTTCGCCGCGCAAGGGTAACCGACAACAGAACGGT
CGCACACCGATCCAATCACCACGCCATAATGAAAAGCAGGAAGCGAAAAAAAATGCGCGCTTTAGCAACA
GCGAGTCACCCCGCAGGAGTCGAGATGGCCAGCAGGGGAACCAACGCTCCCAAAATGCGCCACAGGGCTA
TGCTCAAAAGCCACAGCGTCAAAAATCCACGTTAGACGGAAATATCAGCTCAAAGCGTTCCAGCGGAGTG
GGGAGTGATATTGCCTCATCCAGCTCCGAATCGGTGGCTGCCGCCAAGCCGGAGAAATACGTTTCCTTGG
ATAAACCGTATGCGCTGCAGGAGATGAAAACACCTAGCAAGGAGGCAGCTAGTTTGTCTTGGTGGCTCTC
GCCATTCCAGTTCTACATCGTGCCCAAGTCTGTCTCTGCAAAGTACGATAATATAATGCGTGATATGCGA
GAGTTCTACCGCCAGAAGCAACACCAGCCACTTCAATTAAAGGTTGGATCCACCGTAGTTGTGCGCCAGC
GAAAGGACAATGCCATTCTGCGGGCTACTGTGACCGCATGCAATCACATGATGCGCAAGTATCGCGTTTT
TTGCGTGGACACAGGCAGCTTAATAACGGTCACCTCGGAGGATATTTGGCAATTGGAGCAGCGCTTTGCA
GATCCGCCCTGTATGGCACATCGCTGCAGCTTTCACAGCGTCGTTACCAACTATGATCCATTGTACATTG
TGGATCGCATGGAAACATTCGTTCCAGTTAATGCCAAAGTCGATTGCGAGTTCGTGTCCAAAGAGAAGAG
CAACCAAGGCTCAAATACCAGCAGCACTTGCTCCTACACAGTTAATATTTTTGTAAACGGAGCATCCCTA
CGAGATATGCTCGTCAAAGCGGAATTCCTTACCGAAGTGGCGCCTGAGATTCGCGTTAACCTTTTAGCTG
GTCAGCAGATTAGAGGAAAATTCACTTCTATTCGTGACATGACAAGCTTTAAGGTTCAGTTTGATTATGG
TAACAATGTGAACTTCCTTTGCACCTATGACGATGCTAAATTTGTTAAGTCCAATCCGAATTTGGCCAGG
CGATTTAAGGAGTTTTACGAGGGTAAATCGTTTGCCTTGAATGTCAAGAATGTCTGCGAAAACAATATCG
TTCATCTGAGACCTGTAATGCCGTTGTTCATGGAGGATCGCAGGTCATTCATCTGCCCCTATCCCGTGGT
GCTGAGCTCATTCCAAGCACTCGTTGTGTACACCGCTAAACCTTACCGCGTGTATGTTCAACCGCAGGCC
ATAGTACCATCTATGCAGACCCTATTGGATAATATGTATGAACACTACAAGGCCAAGGGCGACTCTTTGA
AAAAATTTGATGTGGGACAGATCTGTGCTGTACGAAGCTCCGATGGCAATTGGTACAGAGCCAGAATCTC
AGGAAAGGATTCGAATGCAGCGTGCTTCGAGGTGTTTTACATCGATTACGGCAACACGGAGGAAATAAAG
CGTGACGATATCAAGGCATTGGATGCAAAGTTTTATGAGCACGCAAGCGGCTTTGCAGTGGAGATTAATT
TGCCGATTGGCCGACCCAGCAACGATACAAAGCTAAAGGCGCGTATATCCGAGATTCTTGAGGAGAAGGT
TGTCACTATCAAATCGATTGAGGTGCGGCGCAGTCACCTAATTGCCGATGTCATTTTGGAAAACAATCAG
AGTGTGATAGACCTGCTAAAGGCTGAGAAGCTTGTACCCGGCAAAGATTTGGATTACATGCGCAAGCAAA
TGGAGAAAGGAAAGTCTCGCACTTACGAGTACATTGAAACAGTAGACCTAACTTTGGACGAAGAGGAGGA
TAAGGGTCGCAAGGAAACTGTCAGCAAGTCGGGTTCGGCAAATGCCTCCCCAAAGAAAAAACAACATAAT
GACAAGGATCGCGAGCCCAAAAAGAGTAAGCCAGCAGAGCCTGCTCGTACTGTTGCTCCACAACCTGTTG
CATTGAAAACTCCTTCACCAGTTCCGGCGGAGCCAGCACCAGTGCCAAAACCAGCCACTCCAGTTCCAGA
GGTTGTTGAAGTACCAGAAATTAATCCAACTGTCAGAGAAGCTGCTGCCGAGTCAAAGCAAGCTCCTGCA
CAAGAGGATCCTTACAAAGATTTGGACTGCGTTGTACTGAGCCATTGCGACAATCCTGCACAGTTCTATG
TCCACCCGATCGATCAGCTATCGAAACTAAATCAGCTGCATGAGAACCTTCAGATTGTGTCTCCCTCTTT
GCCCCAGTTGATGAACGTGGTAAACGGTGCAGACTGTGTATCGATGTATTCGGTGGACAAATGCTGGTAT
CGCGCCAAAATCATTGATGCCGAGCTAATGGTACTACTTTTCATAGACTATGGCAACACAGATTGCGTTT
CGGATGCCACTGACATCAAAGAAAGCATGTGGTCGCATATCGAACCCTTCTGCTTGCCATGCGCACTCCC
GATTCGACCCAAGGGTACTGCGGATTGGGTGGATGCAGCGAATGGCATCTTTAACGAATCGTACTCGAAG
GTCCCGCGTCTGGAGTACCTTACCCAAGGAGATCACTACACGACCAGCTATGTTAACATGTATATTGATG
GCGAGGATGTGGCTAAGAAATTAATTGCCGATGGTTTTGCTAGGCCGTTAGAGTATTTGGCCAGCGGATG
CAGTTGCTACATTTCGCACGTGAATGGAATTTGTGATTTCTTTATTCAACTTGAACGTGATTCAAAGGCG
CTAGAACTAATTGAGTTGTATTTGCGCAAGAAGGACACATTAAAGCCCCTCGAAGGATTTGAAAAGGGTT
TGATTGTGGCTGCTCTATTTGAGGACGATGAGCTGTGGTACCGAGCCCAGTTGCAGAAGGAGTTGCCCGA
TTCCCGATACGAAGTACTCTTTATCGACTACGGTAACACCTCCACCACATCGAAGTGTCTAATGCTGTCC
GAAGAGATTGCTAGCCTACCCAGCTTATCCAAGAAATGTTCGCTGCAGTTGCCAGATGCCTACATCTCAT
GGTCACCAGAAGCGGAGGCCAAATTCGCCGAACTGACAGGCGAGGGTGAGCTAGTGTTTACCACACAGCT
TCTGAAGCCAGGACAGGATCATGTCACCATTGATCTTCTCCTGGATGGAGAGAACATCATCGACCGCCTG
TTACCGTTGTGCCAGCGAAAGGAACCCAAGGAAGCCAGTAAGGAGTCCTTAGCTGTTACCACTAAAGCCA
TCATTACGCACGTGGAGAATACATCCCGTATATATCTACAGTTTAGCGAGAAGGATTCATTAATGGATAT
TATATGCGAGAAGCTAAATGGAAGCAAGCTGCAGCCTAAGACGGAAAAGGCTGCAGTAGATGATATGTGC
GTAGTTCAATTCGCCGACGACTTGGAGTTCTATCGCTCACGTATTCTGGAAGTGCTCGAAGATGACCAAT
ACAAAGTCATTTTGATTGATTACGGCAATACGACTGTGGTTGATAAGCTTTATGAGTTACCTCAAGAGTT
CACGCTCATTAAACCTGTGGCCGAAATATGCAGCATGGAACCCAGCGCCATATTTGAGAAAAATAAAGCT
CTAACCCTGACAACATTTGACGCACTGCTGGACAGCTGCAAGGGTGTTGTGGCGGTGGAATTTGTAAACA
AGTCTGCCAGTCCTCCTGTGGTCAGATTGACTACTAAAGATAAGAGGAGCCTGAAGATCTATGAACACCT
TCAGAAGTTGGTTCAAGCCGAGCTGAAACTAATCCAAAAGCGAAACGAGAACTCTGAATGCATTATCTCA
TATGGAAACTCACCCAAGAGTTTTTATGTGCAAATGAAGCACAATTCAGCGGATTTGGACTTGATTGTGA
AGACACTGCAGTCCTTAAAAAAGGAGAAACTGAAGAAATTAATCGATCCTACTACAAATTCAAATGGTGT
TTGCTACTCCCAAGAGGATGCCTGTTACTATCGCTGTAGTATCAAGTCGGTATTGGATCCTAGCCAGGGA
TTTGAAGTCTTTTTGCTAGATTATGGAAACACCCTGGTCGTTCCAGAGGTCTGGCAGCTACCCCAAGAGA
TAGAGCCGATTCCATCGTTGGCTCTACACTGTCAGCTGAGTAAGATTCCAATGGATGTGTCTGACGAAAA
GCTAGAAGAAGCCTTTGCTGCTTTGCTAGAGCAGCACTTCGGAGAACTATACGAAATAACTACTCAGCCG
AACGAGGATGAGACAAAACCTCTGATTGCTGAACTCCGAATCAACTACAAGGATTTCGTCCAGGAGCTGG
TCAGTACGGTGACCGGCGTACAGAAACCGCTCGAAGCGGAGCTGCACAACTGTGTTGTGGTGCAGTTCGA
TGGCCCCATGTCCTTCTACGTCCAGATGGAGAGCGATGTGCCAGCACTAGAGCAAATGACTGATAAACTG
CTCGATGCAGAACAGGACCTACCCGCCTTTAGCGACCTCAAAGAGGGAGCTTTGTGTGTGGCTCAGTTCC
CGGAGGACGAGGTCTTCTATCGCGCCCAAATTCGCAAGGTTTTGGATGACGGAAAGTGCGAGGTGCATTT
TATTGACTTTGGCAACAATGCCGTGACGCAGCAGTTCCGCCAGCTGCCTGAGGAGTTGGCCAAGCCGGCG
CGATACAGCAGGCATTGCGAGCTGGATGCGTCGACCATATCCAAGTGCGACGCGGCCCTGCTCCAGTCGT
TCATCGACACTCGCTTCTCTGAAACATTCCAGGTAGAGATTCTGGCCACCAAGGGAACTGGCACCCATGT
CGTACGACTCTTCTACCAGAGCAAGAACATCAGCGAGAAGCTTCAGGAATGTCAGTGA
